>Addgene plasmid #119013 | pCAG-Gal4-RNF169UBD | addgene full sequence | sequence record 233060 | Addgene NGS Result
ACAGGAAACAGCTATGACCATGAGGCGCGCCGGATTCGACATTGATTATTGACTAGTTATTAATAGTAAT
CAATTACGGGGTCATTAGTTCATAGCCCATATATGGAGTTCCGCGTTACATAACTTACGGTAAATGGCCC
GCCTGGCTGACCGCCCAACGACCCCCGCCCATTGACGTCAATAATGACGTATGTTCCCATAGTAACGCCA
ATAGGGACTTTCCATTGACGTCAATGGGTGGAGTATTTACGGTAAACTGCCCACTTGGCAGTACATCAAG
TGTATCATATGCCAAGTACGCCCCCTATTGACGTCAATGACGGTAAATGGCCCGCCTGGCATTATGCCCA
GTACATGACCTTATGGGACTTTCCTACTTGGCAGTACATCTACGTATTAGTCATCGCTATTACCATGGTC
GAGGTGAGCCCCACGTTCTGCTTCACTCTCCCCATCTCCCCCCCCTCCCCACCCCCAATTTTGTATTTAT
TTATTTTTTAATTATTTTGTGCAGCGATGGGGGCGGGGGGGGGGGGGGGGCGCGCGCCRGGSGGGGSGGG
GSGGGGSGRGGGGSGGGGSGGGGSGRGGSGGRGAGGTGCGGCGGCAGCCAATCAGAGCGGCGCGCTCCGA
AAGTTTCCTTTTATGGCGAGGCGGCGGCGGCGGCGGCCCTATAAAAAGCGAAGCGCGCGGCGGGCGGGAG
TCGCTGCGCGCTGCCTTCGCCCCGTGCCCCGCTCCGCCGCCGCCTCGCGCCGCCCGCCCCGGCTCTGACT
GACCGCGTTACTCCCACAGGTGAGCGGGCGGGACGGCCCTTCTCCTCCGGGCTGTAATTAGCGCTTGGTT
TAATGACGGCTTGTTTCTTTTCTGTGGCTGCGTGAAAGCCTTGAGGGGCTCCGGGAGGGCCCTTTGTGCG
GGGGGAGCGGCTCGGGGGGTGCGTGCGTGTGTGTGTGCGTGGGGAGCGCCGCGTGCGGCTCCGCGCTGCC
CGGCGGCTGTGAGCGCTGCGGGCGCGGCGCGGGGCTTTGTGCGCTCCGCAGTGTGCGCGAGGGGAGCGCG
GCCGGGGGCGGTGCCCCGCGGTGCGGGGGGGGCTGCGAGGGGAACAAAGGCTGCGTGCGGGGTGTGTGCG
TGGGGGGGTGAGCAGGGGGTGTGGGCGCGTCGGTCGGGCTGCAACCCCCCCTGCACCCCCCTCCCCGAGT
TGCTGAGCACGGCCCGGCTTCGGGTGCGGGGCTCCGTACGGGGCGTGGCGCGGGGCTCGCCGTGCCGGGC
GGGGGGTGGCGGCAGGTGGGGGTGCCGGGCGGGGCGGGGCCGCCTCGGGCCGGGGRGGGCTCGGGGGRGG
GGCGCGGCGGCCCCCGGAGCGCCGGCGGCTGTCGAGGCGCGGCGAGCCGCAGCCATTGCCTTTTATGGTA
ATCGTGCGAGAGGGCGCAGGGACTTCCTTTGTCCCAAATCTGTGCGGAGCCGAAATCTGGGAGGCGCCGC
CGCACCCCCTCTAGCGGGCGCGGGGCGAAGCGGTGCGGCGCCGGCAGGAAGGAAATGGGCGGGGAGGGCC
TTCGTGCGTCGCCGCGCCGCCGTCCCCTTCTCCCTCTCCAGCCTCGGGGCTGTCCGCGGGGGGACGGCTG
CCTTCGGGGGGGACGGGGCAGGGCGGGGTTCGGCTTCTGGCGTGTGACCGGCGGCTCTAGAGCCTCTGCT
AACCATGTTCATGCCTTCTTCTTTTTCCTACAGATCCTTAATTAATAATAATACGACTCACTATAGGGGC
CACCATGAAGCTACTGTCTTCTATCGAACAAGCATGCGATATTTGCCGACTTAAAAAGCTCAAGTGCTCC
AAAGAAAAACCGAAGTGCGCCAAGTGTCTGAAGAACAACTGGGAGTGTCGCTACTCTCCCAAAACCAAAA
GGTCTCCGCTGACTAGGGCACATCTGACAGAAGTGGAATCAAGGCTAGAAAGACTGGAACAGCTATTTCT
ACTGATTTTTCCTCGAGAAGACCTTGACATGATTTTGAAAATGGATTCTTTACAGGATATAAAAGCATTG
TTAACAGGATTATTTGTACAAGATAATGTGAATAAAGATGCCGTCACAGATAGATTGGCTTCAGTGGAGA
CTGATATGCCTCTAACATTGAGACAGCATAGAATAAGTGCGACATCATCATCGGAAGAGAGTAGTAACAA
AGGTCAAAGACAGTTGACTGTATCGCCTAAGAAAAAGAGGAAGGTGCACGGAGGAGGTGGAAGCGGAGGA
GGAGGAAGCGGAGGAGGAGGTAGCCGATTAATAATACGACTCACTATAGGGGCCACCATGGACTACAAGG
ATGACGACGATAAAAAGCTTCAGCAAGAGGAAGAAGACCGACAGTTGGCTCTGCAGTTGCAGCGCATGTT
CGACAATGAGAGGCGGACTGTGAGCCGGCGAAAAGGAAGTGTGGATCAGTATCTCCTACGGTCCAGCAAC
ATGGCCGGGGCCAAGTAGACGCGTAAATGATTGCAGATCCACTAGTTCTAGAGCTCGCTGATCAGCCTCG
ACTGTGCCTTCTAGTTGCCAGCCATCTGTTGTTTGCCCCTCCCCCGTGCCTTCCTTGACCCTGGAAGGTG
CCACTCCCACTGTCCTTTCCTAATAAAATGAGGAAATTGCATCGCATTGTCTGAGTAGGTGTCATTCTAT
TCTGGGGGGTGGGGTGGGGCAGGACAGCAAGGGGGAGGATTGGGAAGACAATAGCAGGCATGCTGGGGAT
GCGGTGGGCTCTATGGCTTCTGAGGCGGAAAGAACCAGCTGGGGCTCGAGATCCACTAGTTCTAGCCTCG
AGGCTAGAGCGGCCCCGGTGCCTAGAGAAGGTGGCGCGGGGTAAACTGGGAAAGTGATGTCGTGTACTGG
CTCCGCCTTTTTCCCGAGGGTGGGGGAGAACCGTATATAAGTGCAGTAGTCGCCGTGAACGTTCTTTTTC
GCAACGGGTTTGCCGCCAGAACACAGGTAAGTGCCGTGTGTGGTTCCCGCGGGCCTGGCCTCTTTACGGG
TTATGGCCCTTGCGTGCCTTGAATTACTTCCACCTGGCTGCAGTACGTGATTCTTGATCCCGAGCTTCGG
GTTGGAAGTGGGTGGGAGAGTTCGAGGCCTTGCGCTTAAGGAGCCCCTTCGCCTCGTGCTTGAGTTGAGG
CCTGGCCTGGGCGCTGGGGCCGCCGCGTGCGAATCTGGTGGCACCTTCGCGCCTGTCTCGCTGCTTTCGA
TAAGTCTCTAGCCATTTAAAATTTTTGATGACCTGCTGCGACGCTTTTTTTCTGGCAAGATAGTCTTGTA
AATGCGGGCCAAGATCTGCACACTGGTATTTCGGTTTTTGGGGCCGCGGGCGGCGACGGGGCCCGTGCGT
CCCAGCGCACATGTTCGGCGAGGCGGGGCCTGCGAGCGCGGCCACCGAGAATCGGACGGGGGTAGTCTCA
AGCTGGCCGGCCTGCTCTGGTGCCTGGCCTCGCGCCGCCGTGTATCGCCCCGCCCTGGGCGGCAAGGCTG
GCCCGGTCGGCACCAGTTGCGTGAGCGGAAAGATGGCCGCTTCCCGGCCCTGCTGCAGGGAGCTCAAAAT
GGAGGACGCGGCGCTCGGGAGAGCGGGCGGGTGAGTCACCCACACAAAGGAAAAGGGCCTTTCCGTCCTC
AGCCGTCGCTTCATGTGACTCCACGGAGTACCGGGCGCCGTCCAGGCACCTCGATTAGTTCTCGAGCTTT
TGGAGTACGTCGTCTTTAGGTTGGGGGGAGGGGTTTTATGCGATGGAGTTTCCCCACACTGAGTGGGTGG
AGACTGAAGTTAGGCCAGCTTGGCACTTGATGTAATTCTCCTTGGAATTTGCCCTTTTTGAGTTTGGATC
TTGGTTCATTCTCAAGCCTCAGACAGTGGTTCAAAGTTTTTTTCTTCCATTTCAGGTGTCGTGAGCGATC
GCATCGACAGTGTTTAAACGCCACCATGGTGAGCAAGGGCGAGGAGCTGTTCACCGGGGTGGTGCCCATC
CTGGTCGAGCTGGACGGCGACGTAAACGGCCACAAGTTCAGCGTGAGGGGCGAGGGCGAGGGCGATGCCA
CCAACGGCAAGCTGACCCTGAAGTTCATCTGCACCACCGGCAAGCTGCCCGTGCCCTGGCCCACCCTCGT
GACCACCCTGAGCCACGGCGTGCAGTGCTTCGCCCGCTACCCCGACCACATGAAGCAGCACGACTTCTTC
AAGTCCGCCATGCCCGAAGGCTACGTCCAGGAGCGCACCATCTTCTTCAAGGACGACGGCACCTACAAGA
CCCGCGCCGAGGTGAAGTTCGAGGGCGACACCCTGGTGAACCGCATCGAGCTGAAGGGCGTCGACTTCAA
GGAGGACGGCAACATCCTGGGGCACAAGCTGGAGTACAACTTCAACAGCCACAACATCTATATCATGGCC
GTCAAGCAGAAGAACGGCATCAAGGTGAACTTCAAGATCCGCCACAACGTGGAGGACGGCAGCGTGCAGC
TCGCCGACCACTACCAGCAGAACACCCCCATCGGCGACGGCCCCGTGCTGCTGCCCGACAGCCACTACCT
GAGCACCCAGTCCGTGCTGAGCAAAGACCCCAACGAGAAGCGCGATCACATGGTCCTGCTGGAGTTCCGC
ACCGCCGCCGGGATCACTCTCGGCATGGACGAGCTGTACAAGTGAGAATTCCTAGAGCTCGCTGATCAGC
CTCGACTGTGCCTTCTAGTTGCCAGCCATCTGTTGTTTGCCCCTCCCCCGTGCCTTCCTTGACCCTGGAA
GGTGCCACTCCCACTGTCCTTTCCTAATAAAATGAGGAAATTGCATCGCATTGTCTGAGTAGGTGTCATT
CTATTCTGGGGGGTGGGGTGGGGCAGGACAGCAAGGGGGAGGATTGGGAAGAGAATAGCAGGCATGCGTT
TAAACATTAGTCGACAGGGCCGCCACTGGCCGTCGTTTTACAACGTCGTGACTGGGAAAACCCTGGCGTT
ACCCAACTTAATCGCCTTGCAGCACATCCCCCTTTCGCCAGCTGGCGTAATAGCGAAGAGGCCCGCACCG
ATCGCCCTTCCCAACAGTTGCGCAGCCTGAATGGCGAATGGAAATTGTAAGCGTTAATATTTTGTTAAAA
TTCGCGTTAAATTTTTGTTAAATCAGCTCATTTTTTAACCAATAGGCCGAAATCGGCAAAATCCCTTATA
AATCAAAAGAATAGACCGAGATAGGGT
[37 nt withheld, positions 5208-5244]
AAAGAACGTGGACTCCAACGTCAAAGG
[49 nt withheld, positions 5272-5320]
T
[91 nt withheld, positions 5322-5412]
G
[124 nt withheld, positions 5414-5537]
CAGGTGGCACTTTTCGGGGAAATGTGCGCGGAACCCCTATTTGTTTATTTTTCTAAATACATTCAAATAT
GTATCCGCTCATGAGACAATAACCCTGATAAATGCTTCAATAATATTGAAAAAGGAAGAGTATGAGTATT
CAACATTTCCGTGTCGCCCTTATTCCCTTTTTTGCGGCATTTTGCCTTCCTGTTTTTGCTCACCCAGAAA
CGCTGGTGAAAGTAAAAGATGCTGAAGATCAGTTGGGTGCACGAGTGGGTTACATCGAACTGGATCTCAA
CAGCGGTAAGATCCTTGAGAGTTTTCGCCCCGAAGAACGTTTTCCAATGATGAGCACTTTTAAAGTTCTG
CTATGTGGCGCGGTATTATCCCGTATTGACGCCGGGCAAGAGCAACTCGGTCGCCGCATACACTATTCTC
AGAATGACTTGGTTGAGTACTCACCAGTCACAGAAAAGCATCTTACGGATGGCATGACAGTAAGAGAATT
ATGCAGTGCTGCCATAACCATGAGTGATAACACTGCGGCCAACTTACTTCTGACAACGATCGGAGGACCG
AAGGAGCTAACCGCTTTTTTGCACAACATGGGGGATCATGTAACTCGCCTTGATCGTTGGGAACCGGAGC
TGAATGAAGCCATACCAAACGACGAGCGTGACACCACGATGCCTGTAGCAATGGCAACAACGTTGCGCAA
ACTATTAACTGGCGAACTACTTACTCTAGCTTCCCGGCAACAATTAATAGACTGGATGGAGGCGGATAAA
GTTGCAGGACCACTTCTGCGCTCGGCCCTTCCGGCTGGCTGGTTTATTGCTGATAAATCTGGAGCCGGTG
AGCGTGGGTCTCGCGGTATCATTGCAGCACTGGGGCCAGATGGTAAGCCCTCCCGTATCGTAGTTATCTA
CACGACGGGGAGTCAGGCAACTATGGATGAACGAAATAGACAGATCGCTGAGATAGGTGCCTCACTGATT
AAGCATTGGTAACTGTCAGACCAAGTTTACTCATATATACTTTAGATTGATTTAAAACTTCATTTTTAAT
TTAAAAGGATCTAGGTGAAGATCCTTTTTGATAATCTCATGACCAAAATCCCTTAACGTGAGTTTTCGTT
CCACTGAGCGTCAGACCCCGTAGAAAAGATCAAAGGATCTTCTTGAGATCCTTTTTTTCTGCGCGTAATC
TGCTGCTTGCAAACAAAAAAACCACCGCTACCAGCGGTGGTTTGTTTGCCGGATCAAGAGCTACCAACTC
TTTTTCCGAAGGTAACTGGCTTCAGCAGAGCGCAGATACCAAATACTGTTCTTCTAGTGTAGCCGTAGTT
AGGCCACCACTTCAAGAACTCTGTAGCACCGCCTACATACCTCGCTCTGCTAATCCTGTTACCAGTGGCT
GCTGCCAGTGGCGATAAGTCGTGTCTTACCGGGTTGGACTCAAGACGATAGTTACCGGATAAGGCGCAGC
GGTCGGGCTGAACGGGGGGTTCGTGCACACAGCCCAGCTTGGAGCGAACGACCTACACCGAACTGAGATA
CCTACAGCGTGAGCTATGAGAAAGCGCCACGCTTCCCGAAGGGAGAAAGGCGGACAGGTATCCGGTAAGC
GGCAGGGTCGGAACAGGAGAGCGCACGAGGGAGCTTCCAGGGGGAAACGCCTGGTATCTTTATAGTCCTG
TCGGGTTTCGCCACCTCTGACTTGAGCGTCGATTTTTGTGATGCTCGTCAGGGGGGCGGAGCCTATGGAA
AAACGCCAGCAACGCGGCCTTTTTACGGTTCCTGGCCTTTTGCTGGCCTTTTGCTCACATGTTCTTTCCT
GCGTTATCCCCTGATTCTGTGGATAACCGTATTACCGCCTTTGAGTGAGCTGATACCGCTCGCCGCAGCC
GAACGACCGAGCGCAGCGAGTCAGTGAGCGAGGAAGCGGAAGAGCGCCCAATACGCAAACCGCCTCTCCC
CGCGCGTTGGCCGATTCATTAATGCAGCTGGCACGACAGGTTTCCCGACTGGAAAGCGGGCAGTGAGCGC
AACGCAATTAATGTGAGTTAGCTCACTCATTAGGCACCCCAGGCTTTACACTTTATGCTTCCGGCTCGTA
TGTTGTGTGGAATTGTGAGCGGATAACAATTTCAC
Features (pLannotate 1.2.2; 24 found; start..end, strand, type, name):
     38..417     +  enhancer       CMV enhancer: human cytomegalovirus immediate early enhancer
    419..696     +  promoter       chicken β-actin promoter: No description available
    697..1713    +  intron         chimeric intron: chimera between introns from chicken β-actin and rabbit β-globin
   1729..1747    +  promoter       T7 promoter: promoter for bacteriophage T7 RNA polymerase
   1755..2195    +  CDS            GAL4 DNA binding domain: DNA binding domain of the GAL4 transcriptional activator; Saccharomyces cerevisiae GAL4 (truncated)
   2272..2290    +  promoter       T7 promoter: promoter for bacteriophage T7 RNA polymerase
   2304..2323    +  CDS            3xFLAG (fragment): three tandem FLAG® epitope tags
   2346..2465    +  CDS            RNF169 (fragment): RN169_HUMAN - Also known as KIAA1991. Experimental evidence at protein level: Swiss-Prot protein existence level 1. Probable E3 ubiquitin-protein ligase that acts as a negative regulator of double-strand breaks (DSBs) repair following DNA damage. Recruited to DSB repair sites by recognizing and binding ubiquitin catalyzed by RNF168 and competes with TP53BP1 and BRCA1 for association with RNF168-modified chromatin, thereby acting as a negative regulator of DSBs repair. E3 ubiquitin-protein ligase activity is not required for regulation of DSBs repair. From Homo sapiens (Human).
   2486..2504    -  misc_feature   MCS (fragment): pBluescript multiple cloning site
   2522..2746    +  polyA_signal   bGH poly(A) signal: bovine growth hormone polyadenylation signal
   2750..2771    +  promoter       SV40 promoter (fragment): SV40 enhancer and early promoter
   2817..2966    +  promoter       EF-1α core promoter (fragment): core promoter for human elongation factor EF-1α
   2967..3905    +  intron         EF-1α intron A: intron upstream of the start codon of human EF-1α
   3946..4662    +  CDS            EBFP2: EBFP2 is a basic (constitutively fluorescent) blue fluorescent protein published in 2007, derived from Aequorea victoria. It is reported to be a rapidly-maturing monomer with moderate acid sensitivity.
   4696..4807    +  polyA_signal   bGH poly(A) signal: bovine growth hormone polyadenylation signal
   4924..5078    +  CDS            lacZα (fragment): LacZα fragment of β-galactosidase; lacZ fragment
   5109..5537    -  rep_origin     f1 ori (sequence partly withheld): f1 bacteriophage origin of replication; arrow indicates direction of (+) strand synthesis
   5564..5668    +  promoter       AmpR promoter: bla
   5669..6529    +  CDS            AmpR: β-lactamase; bla; confers resistance to ampicillin, carbenicillin, and related antibiotics
   6700..7288    +  rep_origin     ori: high-copy-number ColE1/pMB1/pBR322/pUC origin of replication
   7471..7563    +  CDS            lacI (fragment): lac repressor; lacI; The lac repressor binds to the lac operator to inhibit transcription in E. coli. This inhibition can be relieved by adding lactose or isopropyl-β-D-thiogalactopyranoside (IPTG).
   7576..7597    +  protein_bind   CAP binding site: CAP binding activates transcription in the presence of cAMP. E. coli catabolite activator protein
   7612..7642    +  promoter       lac promoter: promoter for the E. coli lac operon
   7650..7666    +  protein_bind   lac operator: The lac repressor binds to the lac operator to inhibit transcription in E. coli. This inhibition can be relieved by adding lactose or isopropyl-β-D-thiogalactopyranoside (IPTG). lac repressor encoded by lacI
