[The description below was written by a language model from this plasmid's Addgene catalogue record and pLannotate feature annotations shown in this document.]
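Description:
pCAG-Gal4-RNF169UBD is a 7.7 kb mammalian expression plasmid built on a Bluescript backbone. It is propagated in E. coli at high copy from a ColE1/pUC-type origin and selected with ampicillin through the β-lactamase gene. The backbone also retains an f1 phage origin and remnants of the lac region (lac promoter and operator, lacZα and lacI fragments), which play no role in mammalian cells.

The plasmid carries two independent mammalian transcription units. In the first, the CAG promoter (CMV immediate-early enhancer, chicken β-actin promoter and a chimeric β-actin/β-globin intron) drives a fusion of the yeast Gal4 DNA-binding domain to a short fragment of human RNF169 described as its ubiquitin-binding domain. A partial FLAG epitope match is annotated between the two parts, and the unit ends in a bovine growth hormone polyadenylation signal. Two short T7 promoter sequences are annotated, one upstream of the Gal4 domain and one downstream of it. The fusion cassette lies between AsiSI and MluI sites that remain intact. The second unit uses the EF-1α core promoter with its intron A to express the blue fluorescent protein EBFP2, followed by another bGH poly(A) signal, so transfected cells can be identified or sorted by blue fluorescence.

RNF169 binds RNF168-generated ubiquitin marks on chromatin at double-strand breaks and competes there with 53BP1 and BRCA1. The associated publication concerns enhancing precise CRISPR-Cas9 gene editing by targeting histone H2A-K15 ubiquitination, so the construct presumably serves to test this domain's effect on repair outcome. The record does not state what role the Gal4 domain plays in that design.
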