Addgene plasmid #119013: pCAG-Gal4-RNF169UBD
Purpose: Mammalian expression of fusion protein of yeast Gal4 with human RNF169 Ubiquitin binding domain and BFP expression
Depositing lab: Ralf Kuehn. Depositing organization: Max-Delbrueck-Centrum fuer Molekulare Medizin (MDC). Publication: Enhancement of CRISPR-Cas9 induced precise gene editing by targeting histone H2A-K15 ubiquitination. Bashir S, Dang T, Rossius J, Wolf J, Kuhn R. BMC Biotechnol. 2020 Oct 23;20(1):57. doi: 10.1186/s12896-020-00650-x. PubMed 33097066.
Backbone
  Vector backbone: Bluescript
  Backbone size w/o insert (bp): 2961
  Total vector size (bp): 7672
  Vector type: Mammalian Expression
Growth in bacteria
  Bacterial resistance: Ampicillin, 100 μg/mL
  Growth temperature: 37°C
  Growth strain: DH5alpha
  Copy number: High Copy
Gene/Insert
  Gene/Insert name: Gal4
  Species: S. cerevisiae (budding yeast)
  Entrez Gene: GAL4 (a.k.a. YPL248C, GAL81)
  Promoter: CAG
  Cloning method: Restriction Enzyme; 5′ cloning site AsiSI (not destroyed); 3′ cloning site MluI (not destroyed)
  Sequencing primers: 5′ M13 reverse; 3′ M13 forward
Terms and licenses: Academic/Nonprofit Terms; Industry Terms: Not Available to Industry
How to cite: pCAG-Gal4-RNF169UBD was a gift from Ralf Kuehn (Addgene plasmid # 119013 ; http://n2t.net/addgene:119013 ; RRID:Addgene_119013)
